Addgene plasmid #137150: pAAV-nEF-Coff/Fon-Arch3.3-p2a-EYFP
Purpose: Intersectional viral expression of Arch3.3-EYFP in cells expressing Flp AND NOT Cre
Depositing lab: Karl Deisseroth & INTRSECT 2.0 Project. Publication: Comprehensive Dual- and Triple-Feature Intersectional Single-Vector Delivery of Diverse Functional Payloads to Cells of Behaving Mammals. Fenno LE, Ramakrishnan C, Kim YS, Evans KE, Lo M, Vesuna S, Inoue M, Cheung KYM, Yuen E, Pichamoorthy N, Hong ASO, Deisseroth K. Neuron. 2020 Jun 20. pii: S0896-6273(20)30432-3. doi: 10.1016/j.neuron.2020.06.003. PubMed 32574559.
Backbone
  Vector backbone: AAV2-nEF-WPRE
  Backbone size w/o insert (bp): 4600
  Vector type: AAV, Cre/Lox, Synthetic Biology ; Flp/FRT
Growth in bacteria
  Bacterial resistance: Ampicillin, 100 μg/mL
  Growth temperature: 37°C
  Growth strain: NEB Stable
  Copy number: High Copy
Gene/Insert
  Gene/Insert name: Coff/Fon-Arch3.3-p2a-EYFP
  Species: Synthetic; Prokaryotic
  Insert size (bp): 2400
  Mutation: n/a
  Promoter: nEF
  Cloning method: Restriction Enzyme; 5′ cloning site BamHI (unknown if destroyed); 3′ cloning site EcoRI (unknown if destroyed)
  Sequencing primers: 5′ GACCCTGCTTGCTCAACTCT; 3′ GGGCCACAACTCCTCATAAA
Terms and licenses: Academic/Nonprofit Terms; Industry Terms: Not Available to Industry
Depositor comments: Additional sequencing primers: Intron 2F GGGACGACATGACTTAACCAG; Intron 2R CCAGCCCTTCTCATGTTCAG; Intron 1F CCTGTATGTGACCCATGTGC; Intron 1R: GCACATGGGTCACATACAGG
How to cite: pAAV-nEF-Coff/Fon-Arch3.3-p2a-EYFP was a gift from Karl Deisseroth & INTRSECT 2.0 Project (Addgene plasmid # 137150 ; http://n2t.net/addgene:137150 ; RRID:Addgene_137150) For viral preps, please replace (Addgene plasmid # 137150) in the above sentence with: (Addgene viral prep # 137150-AAV8)
