[The description below was written by a language model from this plasmid's Addgene catalogue record and pLannotate feature annotations shown in this document.]
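Description:
pAAV-nEF-Coff/Fon-Arch3.3-p2a-EYFP is an AAV2 transfer plasmid from the INTRSECT 2.0 set, designed for intersectional expression of an inhibitory opsin in mammalian cells that contain Flp recombinase but lack Cre. The bacterial backbone carries a high-copy ColE1/pUC-type origin, an f1/M13 phage origin and an ampicillin resistance gene. AAV2 inverted terminal repeats flank the expression cassette so it can be packaged into recombinant AAV. The left ITR is annotated as complete in the depositor sequence but only as short fragments in the sequencing-derived record, which is common for these hard-to-read repeats. The two records otherwise agree closely.

Transcription is driven by the nEF promoter, annotated here as the human EF-1α core promoter followed by a truncated HTLV-1 LTR segment. Downstream lie the WPRE, which enhances transcript stability and expression, and the human growth hormone polyadenylation signal. The payload encodes the light-driven proton pump archaerhodopsin-3 (Arch3.3), followed by a short Kir2.1 (KCNJ2)-derived segment, presumably a trafficking motif, then a P2A peptide and EYFP, so that pump and reporter are produced as separate polypeptides. The coding sequence is split into pieces separated by β-globin-derived intron fragments, and all pieces are annotated on the antisense strand relative to the promoter. Oppositely oriented lox2272 and loxN pairs embedded in the introns bracket the central piece, so Cre would invert it and break the reading frame. Flp is expected to bring the whole cassette into the sense orientation, although FRT-type sites are not annotated in either feature table. The recombinase sites are then removed by splicing. The construct is typically used for optogenetic silencing of neurons defined by this Flp AND NOT Cre logic.
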