Features (pLannotate 1.2.2; 28 found; start..end, strand, type, name):
      1..141     -  repeat_region  AAV2 ITR: inverted terminal repeat of adeno-associated virus serotype 2 inverted
    188..399     +  promoter       EF-1α core promoter: core promoter for human elongation factor EF-1α
    412..680     +  LTR            5' LTR (truncated): truncated 5' long terminal repeat (LTR) from human T-cell leukemia virus (HTLV) type 1
    750..791     -  intron         β-globin intron (fragment): internally truncated intron from human β-globin
    857..1417    -  CDS            EYFP (fragment): enhanced YFP mammalian codon-optimized
   1490..1523    +  protein_bind   lox2272: Cre-mediated recombination occurs in the 8-bp core sequence (GGATACTT). lox2272 sites are compatible with each other, but incompatible with loxP or loxN sites (Lee and Saito, 1988). Cre recombinase
   1524..1573    -  intron         β-globin intron (fragment): internally truncated intron from human β-globin
   1574..1607    +  protein_bind   loxN: Cre-mediated recombination occurs in the 8-bp core sequence (GTATACCT). loxN sites are compatible with each other, but incompatible with loxP or lox2272 sites. Cre recombinase
   1628..1780    -  CDS            (3-F)Tyr-EGFP (fragment): (3-F)Tyr-EGFP is a basic (constitutively fluorescent) green fluorescent protein published in 2004, derived from Aequorea victoria.
   1785..1840    -  CDS            P2A (fragment): 2A peptide from porcine teschovirus-1 polyprotein Eukaryotic ribosomes fail to insert a peptide bond between the Gly and Pro residues, yielding separate polypeptides.
   1856..1918    -  CDS            KCNJ2 (fragment): KCNJ2_HUMAN - Also known as IRK1. Experimental evidence at protein level: Swiss-Prot protein existence level 1. Probably participates in establishing action potential waveform and excitability of neuronal and muscle tissues. Inward rectifier potassium channels are characterized by a greater tendency to allow potassium to flow into the cell rather than out of it. Their voltage dependence is regulated by the concentration of extracellular potassium; as external potassium is raised, the voltage range of the channel opening shifts to more positive voltages. The inward rectification is mainly due t
   1919..2419    -  CDS            Arch (fragment): light-driven proton pump archaerhodopsin-3 from Halorubrum sodomense (Chow et al., 2010)
   2520..2553    -  protein_bind   lox2272: Cre-mediated recombination occurs in the 8-bp core sequence (GGATACTT). lox2272 sites are compatible with each other, but incompatible with loxP or loxN sites (Lee and Saito, 1988). Cre recombinase
   2554..2603    -  intron         β-globin intron (fragment): internally truncated intron from human β-globin
   2604..2637    -  protein_bind   loxN: Cre-mediated recombination occurs in the 8-bp core sequence (GTATACCT). loxN sites are compatible with each other, but incompatible with loxP or lox2272 sites. Cre recombinase
   2656..2933    -  CDS            QuasAr1 (fragment): achaerhodopsin-3 (Arch) derivative with improved brightness (Hochbaum et al., 2014)
   2980..3030    -  intron         β-globin intron (fragment): internally truncated intron from human β-globin
   3064..3088    +  misc_feature   MCS (fragment): pBluescript multiple cloning site
   3088..3676    +  misc_feature   WPRE: woodchuck hepatitis virus posttranscriptional regulatory element
   3708..4184    +  polyA_signal   hGH poly(A) signal: human growth hormone polyadenylation signal
   4224..4364    +  repeat_region  AAV2 ITR: inverted terminal repeat of adeno-associated virus serotype 2 inverted
   4369..4420    -  misc_feature   bom (fragment): basis of mobility region from pBR322
   4439..4819    +  rep_origin     M13 ori (sequence partly withheld): M13 bacteriophage origin of replication; arrow indicates direction of (+) strand synthesis
   4895..4944    -  misc_feature   bom (fragment): basis of mobility region from pBR322
   5046..5081    -  CDS            rop (fragment): Rop protein, which maintains plasmids at low copy number; rop
   5176..5280    +  promoter       AmpR promoter: bla
   5281..6141    +  CDS            AmpR: β-lactamase; bla; confers resistance to ampicillin, carbenicillin, and related antibiotics
   6312..6900    +  rep_origin     ori: high-copy-number ColE1/pMB1/pBR322/pUC origin of replication
>Addgene plasmid #137150 | pAAV-nEF-Coff/Fon-Arch3.3-p2a-EYFP | depositor full sequence | sequence record 265113 | pAAV-nEF-Coff/Fon-Arch3.3-p2a-EYFP sequence 6961 bps
CCTGCAGGCAGCTGCGCGCTCGCTCGCTCACTGAGGCCGCCCGGGCAAAGCCCGGGCGTCGGGCGACCTT
TGGTCGCCCGGCCTCAGTGAGCGAGCGAGCGCGCAGAGAGGGAGTGGCCAACTCCATCACTAGGGGTTCC
TGCGGCCGCACGCGTAAGGATCTGCGATCGCTCCGGTGCCCGTCAGTGGGCAGAGCGCACATCGCCCACA
GTCCCCGAGAAGTTGGGGGGAGGGGTCGGCAATTGAACGGGTGCCTAGAGAAGGTGGCGCGGGGTAAACT
GGGAAAGTGATGTCGTGTACTGGCTCCGCCTTTTTCCCGAGGGTGGGGGAGAACCGTATATAAGTGCAGT
AGTCGCCGTGAACGTTCTTTTTCGCAACGGGTTTGCCGCCAGAACACAGCTGAAGCTTCGAGGGGCTCGC
ATCTCTCCTTCACGCGCCCGCCGCCCTACCTGAGGCCGCCATCCACGCCGGTTGAGTCGCGTTCTGCCGC
CTCCCGCCTGTGGTGCCTCCTGAACTGCGTCCGCCGTCTAGGTAAGTTTAAAGCTCAGGTCGAGACCGGG
CCTTTGTCCGGCGCTCCCTTGGAGCCTACCTAGACTCAGCCGGCTCTCCACGCTTTGCCTGACCCTGCTT
GCTCAACTCTACGTCTTTGTTTCGTTTTCTGTTCTGCGCCGTTACAGATCCAAGCTGTGACCGGCGCCTA
CGGATCCGAAGTTCCTATTCTTCAAATAGTATAGGAACTTCGCAGAGTAGTAGCTGGATTGTAGCTGCTA
TTAGCAATCTAAAACCTCTTAGAAGTTCCTATTCTTCAAAAGGTATAGGAACTTCGGCGCGCCTTACACC
TCGTTCTCGTAGCAGAACTTGTACAGCTCGTCCATGCCGAGAGTGATCCCGGCGGCGGTCACGAACTCCA
GCAGGACCATGTGATCGCGCTTCTCGTTGGGGTCTTTGCTCAGGGCGGACTGGTAGCTCAGGTAGTGGTT
GTCGGGCAGCAGCACGGGGCCGTCGCCGATGGGGGTGTTCTGCTGGTAGTGGTCGGCGAGCTGCACGCTG
CCGTCCTCGATGTTGTGGCGGATCTTGAAGTTCACCTTGATGCCGTTCTTCTGCTTGTCGGCCATGATAT
AGACGTTGTGGCTGTTGTAGTTGTACTCCAGCTTGTGCCCCAGGATGTTGCCGTCCTCCTTGAAGTCGAT
GCCCTTCAGCTCGATGCGGTTCACCAGGGTGTCGCCCTCGAACTTCACCTCGGCGCGGGTCTTGTAGTTG
CCGTCGTCCTTGAAGAAGATGGTGCGCTCCTGGACGTAGCCTTCGGGCATGGCGGACTTGAAGAAGTCGT
GCTGCTTCATGTGGTCGGGGTAGCGGGCGAAGCACTGCAGGCCGTAGCCGAAGGTGGTCACGAGGGTGGG
CCAGGGCACGGGCAGCTGTGGGACGACATGACTTAACCAGTTAACCATGTTCTCTGAACATGAGAAGGGC
TGGCCACTCTCCAGTCGACATAACTTCGTATAGGATACTTTATACGAAGTTATGCAGAATGGTAGCTGGA
TTGTAGCTGCTATTAGCAATATGAAACCTCTTAATAACTTCGTATAGTATACCTTATACGAAGTTATACT
AGTCCTCCTGTACTCACCTTGCCGGTGGTGCAGATGAACTTCAGGGTCAGCTTGCCGTAGGTGGCATCGC
CCTCGCCCTCGCCGGACACGCTGAACTTGTGGCCGTTTACGTCGCCGTCCAGCTCGACCAGGATGGGCAC
CACCCCGGTGAACAGCTCCTCGCCCTTGCTCACGGGACCGGGGTTTTCTTCCACGTCTCCTGCTTGCTTT
AACAGAGAGAAGTTCGTGGCTCCGGAGCCGGGCGCGCCCACGTTGATGTCGATCTGGTCCAGGGGGATGT
ACTCGCCCTCGCTGGTGATCCTGCTCTTGTCGGCGGCACTGACATCGGCACCGGCACTGGGTTCTGGTGC
CTCGGTGTCGCCCAGAATAGCCCGGGATCTCAACAGGATAAAGCCAAAGCCGACCTTGGCAGTCACGTCC
AACACCATAAACAGCAGAGTTTCGATGCCCAGGCCCACCACGCCAGCGCCCTCAGTGCCTATGATCCACA
GGATAGGGTAAGCGGTCCACAGCACCAAGACCAGAGCTGTCAGGGTGTTAAAGGTAGATGCCACCTCGGG
GCCCCGCTCCTTTGCAGCAGATCGCAGGGATGTAGCCAGAAAATAGAGCACCACTATCATGCAAATTGTA
GAGAACAACCACCAACTGTATCTGGCTATGGCCGTGTGGCTCAAGGCTCCGATGAGGCCAGTGACGATCA
TCAGGGCGTCCACACCCACCAGGGTGCCGATGGTCACCCGATCCACCTTAGCGAGAAGGGCCAGATCCAG
CAGCAGAAGTGGGGTGGTAAACAGCCAGTCGGCGTACCTAAACACATGAGAAATAGAGTCATAAGCACAT
GGGTCACATACAGGAGATTGTATATAACATTAATACAATTTTATAAAAAAAAGGGGGGGCACAGGTACCA
TAACTTCGTATAAAGTATCCTATACGAAGTTATTTGCCTTAACCCAGAAATTATCACTGTTATTCTTTAG
AATGGTGCAAAGAATAACTTCGTATAAGGTATACTATACGAAGTTATGCTAGCAACCCCGACACTTACCT
GGCATAATAGATATCCAACATTTCGCCCCCGACGGTCACCTCAGTAAGCCCGATACCAAAGAACATAGAC
AGATATGCGGCGGATGCGATTCCGGGCACCAGGATAGTCACAGCGTAATATTCCCGGGCATCCTTATCGG
TGACTCCCCATCCGCGGACCAGAAAGTAGAAGGTTCCAATCAGCATCAGCAGAGTGCCGATGCCCAGCCA
CAGAGTTTCAGGTCTGCCGTCACCCAGCAGGTCGTAACCAGCCTGCAGAGCGATGGGGTCCATGGTGGCG
AGCTCGAAGTTCCTATACTATTTGAAGAATAGGAACTTCTTGCCTTAACCCAGAAATTATCACTGTTATT
CTTTAGAATGGTGCAAAGAGAAGTTCCTATACCTTTTGAAGAATAGGAACTTCGAATTCGATATCAAGCT
TATCGATAATCAACCTCTGGATTACAAAATTTGTGAAAGATTGACTGGTATTCTTAACTATGTTGCTCCT
TTTACGCTATGTGGATACGCTGCTTTAATGCCTTTGTATCATGCTATTGCTTCCCGTATGGCTTTCATTT
TCTCCTCCTTGTATAAATCCTGGTTGCTGTCTCTTTATGAGGAGTTGTGGCCCGTTGTCAGGCAACGTGG
CGTGGTGTGCACTGTGTTTGCTGACGCAACCCCCACTGGTTGGGGCATTGCCACCACCTGTCAGCTCCTT
TCCGGGACTTTCGCTTTCCCCCTCCCTATTGCCACGGCGGAACTCATCGCCGCCTGCCTTGCCCGCTGCT
GGACAGGGGCTCGGCTGTTGGGCACTGACAATTCCGTGGTGTTGTCGGGGAAATCATCGTCCTTTCCTTG
GCTGCTCGCCTATGTTGCCACCTGGATTCTGCGCGGGACGTCCTTCTGCTACGTCCCTTCGGCCCTCAAT
CCAGCGGACCTTCCTTCCCGCGGCCTGCTGCCGGCTCTGCGGCCTCTTCCGCGTCTTCGCCTTCGCCCTC
AGACGAGTCGGATCTCCCTTTGGGCCGCCTCCCCGCATCGATACCGAGCGCTGCTCGAGAGATCTACGGG
TGGCATCCCTGTGACCCCTCCCCAGTGCCTCTCCTGGCCCTGGAAGTTGCCACTCCAGTGCCCACCAGCC
TTGTCCTAATAAAATTAAGTTGCATCATTTTGTCTGACTAGGTGTCCTTCTATAATATTATGGGGTGGAG
GGGGGTGGTATGGAGCAAGGGGCAAGTTGGGAAGACAACCTGTAGGGCCTGCGGGGTCTATTGGGAACCA
AGCTGGAGTGCAGTGGCACAATCTTGGCTCACTGCAATCTCCGCCTCCTGGGTTCAAGCGATTCTCCTGC
CTCAGCCTCCCGAGTTGTTGGGATTCCAGGCATGCATGACCAGGCTCAGCTAATTTTTGTTTTTTTGGTA
GAGACGGGGTTTCACCATATTGGCCAGGCTGGTCTCCAACTCCTAATCTCAGGTGATCTACCCACCTTGG
CCTCCCAAATTGCTGGGATTACAGGCGTGAACCACTGCTCCCTTCCCTGTCCTTCTGATTTTGTAGGTAA
CCACGTGCGGACCGAGCGGCCGCAGGAACCCCTAGTGATGGAGTTGGCCACTCCCTCTCTGCGCGCTCGC
TCGCTCACTGAGGCCGGGCGACCAAAGGTCGCCCGACGCCCGGGCTTTGCCCGGGCGGCCTCAGTGAGCG
AGCGAGCGCGCAGCTGCCTGCAGGGGCGCCTGATGCGGTATTTTCTCCTTACGCATCTGTGCGGTATTTC
ACACCGCATA
[142 nt withheld, positions 4421-4562]
C
[141 nt withheld, positions 4564-4704]
CCTTTGACGTTGGAGTCCACGTTCTTT
[37 nt withheld, positions 4732-4768]
ACCCTATCTCGGGCTATTCTTTTGATTTATAAGGGATTTTGCCGATTTCGGCCTATTGGTTAAAAAATGA
GCTGATTTAACAAAAATTTAACGCGAATTTTAACAAAATATTAACGTTTACAATTTTATGGTGCACTCTC
AGTACAATCTGCTCTGATGCCGCATAGTTAAGCCAGCCCCGACACCCGCCAACACCCGCTGACGCGCCCT
GACGGGCTTGTCTGCTCCCGGCATCCGCTTACAGACAAGCTGTGACCGTCTCCGGGAGCTGCATGTGTCA
GAGGTTTTCACCGTCATCACCGAAACGCGCGAGACGAAAGGGCCTCGTGATACGCCTATTTTTATAGGTT
AATGTCATGATAATAATGGTTTCTTAGACGTCAGGTGGCACTTTTCGGGGAAATGTGCGCGGAACCCCTA
TTTGTTTATTTTTCTAAATACATTCAAATATGTATCCGCTCATGAGACAATAACCCTGATAAATGCTTCA
ATAATATTGAAAAAGGAAGAGTATGAGTATTCAACATTTCCGTGTCGCCCTTATTCCCTTTTTTGCGGCA
TTTTGCCTTCCTGTTTTTGCTCACCCAGAAACGCTGGTGAAAGTAAAAGATGCTGAAGATCAGTTGGGTG
CACGAGTGGGTTACATCGAACTGGATCTCAACAGCGGTAAGATCCTTGAGAGTTTTCGCCCCGAAGAACG
TTTTCCAATGATGAGCACTTTTAAAGTTCTGCTATGTGGCGCGGTATTATCCCGTATTGACGCCGGGCAA
GAGCAACTCGGTCGCCGCATACACTATTCTCAGAATGACTTGGTTGAGTACTCACCAGTCACAGAAAAGC
ATCTTACGGATGGCATGACAGTAAGAGAATTATGCAGTGCTGCCATAACCATGAGTGATAACACTGCGGC
CAACTTACTTCTGACAACGATCGGAGGACCGAAGGAGCTAACCGCTTTTTTGCACAACATGGGGGATCAT
GTAACTCGCCTTGATCGTTGGGAACCGGAGCTGAATGAAGCCATACCAAACGACGAGCGTGACACCACGA
TGCCTGTAGCAATGGCAACAACGTTGCGCAAACTATTAACTGGCGAACTACTTACTCTAGCTTCCCGGCA
ACAATTAATAGACTGGATGGAGGCGGATAAAGTTGCAGGACCACTTCTGCGCTCGGCCCTTCCGGCTGGC
TGGTTTATTGCTGATAAATCTGGAGCCGGTGAGCGTGGGTCTCGCGGTATCATTGCAGCACTGGGGCCAG
ATGGTAAGCCCTCCCGTATCGTAGTTATCTACACGACGGGGAGTCAGGCAACTATGGATGAACGAAATAG
ACAGATCGCTGAGATAGGTGCCTCACTGATTAAGCATTGGTAACTGTCAGACCAAGTTTACTCATATATA
CTTTAGATTGATTTAAAACTTCATTTTTAATTTAAAAGGATCTAGGTGAAGATCCTTTTTGATAATCTCA
TGACCAAAATCCCTTAACGTGAGTTTTCGTTCCACTGAGCGTCAGACCCCGTAGAAAAGATCAAAGGATC
TTCTTGAGATCCTTTTTTTCTGCGCGTAATCTGCTGCTTGCAAACAAAAAAACCACCGCTACCAGCGGTG
GTTTGTTTGCCGGATCAAGAGCTACCAACTCTTTTTCCGAAGGTAACTGGCTTCAGCAGAGCGCAGATAC
CAAATACTGTCCTTCTAGTGTAGCCGTAGTTAGGCCACCACTTCAAGAACTCTGTAGCACCGCCTACATA
CCTCGCTCTGCTAATCCTGTTACCAGTGGCTGCTGCCAGTGGCGATAAGTCGTGTCTTACCGGGTTGGAC
TCAAGACGATAGTTACCGGATAAGGCGCAGCGGTCGGGCTGAACGGGGGGTTCGTGCACACAGCCCAGCT
TGGAGCGAACGACCTACACCGAACTGAGATACCTACAGCGTGAGCTATGAGAAAGCGCCACGCTTCCCGA
AGGGAGAAAGGCGGACAGGTATCCGGTAAGCGGCAGGGTCGGAACAGGAGAGCGCACGAGGGAGCTTCCA
GGGGGAAACGCCTGGTATCTTTATAGTCCTGTCGGGTTTCGCCACCTCTGACTTGAGCGTCGATTTTTGT
GATGCTCGTCAGGGGGGCGGAGCCTATGGAAAAACGCCAGCAACGCGGCCTTTTTACGGTTCCTGGCCTT
TTGCTGGCCTTTTGCTCACATGT
