Features (pLannotate 1.2.2; 29 found; start..end, strand, type, name):
     12..39      +  repeat_region  AAV2 ITR (fragment): inverted terminal repeat of adeno-associated virus serotype 2 inverted
     68..95      +  repeat_region  AAV2 ITR (fragment): inverted terminal repeat of adeno-associated virus serotype 2 inverted
    177..388     +  promoter       EF-1α core promoter: core promoter for human elongation factor EF-1α
    401..669     +  LTR            5' LTR (truncated): truncated 5' long terminal repeat (LTR) from human T-cell leukemia virus (HTLV) type 1
    739..780     -  intron         β-globin intron (fragment): internally truncated intron from human β-globin
    846..1406    -  CDS            EYFP (fragment): enhanced YFP mammalian codon-optimized
   1479..1512    +  protein_bind   lox2272: Cre-mediated recombination occurs in the 8-bp core sequence (GGATACTT). lox2272 sites are compatible with each other, but incompatible with loxP or loxN sites (Lee and Saito, 1988). Cre recombinase
   1513..1562    -  intron         β-globin intron (fragment): internally truncated intron from human β-globin
   1563..1596    +  protein_bind   loxN: Cre-mediated recombination occurs in the 8-bp core sequence (GTATACCT). loxN sites are compatible with each other, but incompatible with loxP or lox2272 sites. Cre recombinase
   1617..1769    -  CDS            (3-F)Tyr-EGFP (fragment): (3-F)Tyr-EGFP is a basic (constitutively fluorescent) green fluorescent protein published in 2004, derived from Aequorea victoria.
   1774..1829    -  CDS            P2A (fragment): 2A peptide from porcine teschovirus-1 polyprotein Eukaryotic ribosomes fail to insert a peptide bond between the Gly and Pro residues, yielding separate polypeptides.
   1845..1907    -  CDS            KCNJ2 (fragment): KCNJ2_HUMAN - Also known as IRK1. Experimental evidence at protein level: Swiss-Prot protein existence level 1. Probably participates in establishing action potential waveform and excitability of neuronal and muscle tissues. Inward rectifier potassium channels are characterized by a greater tendency to allow potassium to flow into the cell rather than out of it. Their voltage dependence is regulated by the concentration of extracellular potassium; as external potassium is raised, the voltage range of the channel opening shifts to more positive voltages. The inward rectification is mainly due t
   1908..2408    -  CDS            Arch (fragment): light-driven proton pump archaerhodopsin-3 from Halorubrum sodomense (Chow et al., 2010)
   2509..2542    -  protein_bind   lox2272: Cre-mediated recombination occurs in the 8-bp core sequence (GGATACTT). lox2272 sites are compatible with each other, but incompatible with loxP or loxN sites (Lee and Saito, 1988). Cre recombinase
   2543..2592    -  intron         β-globin intron (fragment): internally truncated intron from human β-globin
   2593..2626    -  protein_bind   loxN: Cre-mediated recombination occurs in the 8-bp core sequence (GTATACCT). loxN sites are compatible with each other, but incompatible with loxP or lox2272 sites. Cre recombinase
   2645..2922    -  CDS            QuasAr1 (fragment): achaerhodopsin-3 (Arch) derivative with improved brightness (Hochbaum et al., 2014)
   2969..3019    -  intron         β-globin intron (fragment): internally truncated intron from human β-globin
   3053..3077    +  misc_feature   MCS (fragment): pBluescript multiple cloning site
   3077..3665    +  misc_feature   WPRE: woodchuck hepatitis virus posttranscriptional regulatory element
   3697..4173    +  polyA_signal   hGH poly(A) signal: human growth hormone polyadenylation signal
   4213..4353    +  repeat_region  AAV2 ITR: inverted terminal repeat of adeno-associated virus serotype 2 inverted
   4358..4409    -  misc_feature   bom (fragment): basis of mobility region from pBR322
   4428..4883    +  rep_origin     f1 ori (sequence partly withheld): f1 bacteriophage origin of replication; arrow indicates direction of (+) strand synthesis
   4884..4933    -  misc_feature   bom (fragment): basis of mobility region from pBR322
   5035..5070    -  CDS            rop (fragment): Rop protein, which maintains plasmids at low copy number; rop
   5165..5269    +  promoter       AmpR promoter: bla
   5270..6130    +  CDS            AmpR: β-lactamase; bla; confers resistance to ampicillin, carbenicillin, and related antibiotics
   6301..6889    +  rep_origin     ori: high-copy-number ColE1/pMB1/pBR322/pUC origin of replication
>Addgene plasmid #137150 | pAAV-nEF-Coff/Fon-Arch3.3-p2a-EYFP | addgene full sequence | sequence record 272742 | Addgene NGS Result
CCTGCAGGCAGCTGCGCGCTCGCTCGCTCACTGAGGCCGCCCGGGCGTCGGGCGACCTTTGGTCGCCCGG
CCTCAGTGAGCGAGCGAGCGCGCAGAGAGGGAGTGGCCAACTCCATCACTAGGGGTTCCTGCGGCCGCAC
GCGTAAGGATCTGCGATCGCTCCGGTGCCCGTCAGTGGGCAGAGCGCACATCGCCCACAGTCCCCGAGAA
GTTGGGGGGAGGGGTCGGCAATTGAACGGGTGCCTAGAGAAGGTGGCGCGGGGTAAACTGGGAAAGTGAT
GTCGTGTACTGGCTCCGCCTTTTTCCCGAGGGTGGGGGAGAACCGTATATAAGTGCAGTAGTCGCCGTGA
ACGTTCTTTTTCGCAACGGGTTTGCCGCCAGAACACAGCTGAAGCTTCGAGGGGCTCGCATCTCTCCTTC
ACGCGCCCGCCGCCCTACCTGAGGCCGCCATCCACGCCGGTTGAGTCGCGTTCTGCCGCCTCCCGCCTGT
GGTGCCTCCTGAACTGCGTCCGCCGTCTAGGTAAGTTTAAAGCTCAGGTCGAGACCGGGCCTTTGTCCGG
CGCTCCCTTGGAGCCTACCTAGACTCAGCCGGCTCTCCACGCTTTGCCTGACCCTGCTTGCTCAACTCTA
CGTCTTTGTTTCGTTTTCTGTTCTGCGCCGTTACAGATCCAAGCTGTGACCGGCGCCTACGGATCCGAAG
TTCCTATTCTTCAAATAGTATAGGAACTTCGCAGAGTAGTAGCTGGATTGTAGCTGCTATTAGCAATCTA
AAACCTCTTAGAAGTTCCTATTCTTCAAAAGGTATAGGAACTTCGGCGCGCCTTACACCTCGTTCTCGTA
GCAGAACTTGTACAGCTCGTCCATGCCGAGAGTGATCCCGGCGGCGGTCACGAACTCCAGCAGGACCATG
TGATCGCGCTTCTCGTTGGGGTCTTTGCTCAGGGCGGACTGGTAGCTCAGGTAGTGGTTGTCGGGCAGCA
GCACGGGGCCGTCGCCGATGGGGGTGTTCTGCTGGTAGTGGTCGGCGAGCTGCACGCTGCCGTCCTCGAT
GTTGTGGCGGATCTTGAAGTTCACCTTGATGCCGTTCTTCTGCTTGTCGGCCATGATATAGACGTTGTGG
CTGTTGTAGTTGTACTCCAGCTTGTGCCCCAGGATGTTGCCGTCCTCCTTGAAGTCGATGCCCTTCAGCT
CGATGCGGTTCACCAGGGTGTCGCCCTCGAACTTCACCTCGGCGCGGGTCTTGTAGTTGCCGTCGTCCTT
GAAGAAGATGGTGCGCTCCTGGACGTAGCCTTCGGGCATGGCGGACTTGAAGAAGTCGTGCTGCTTCATG
TGGTCGGGGTAGCGGGCGAAGCACTGCAGGCCGTAGCCGAAGGTGGTCACGAGGGTGGGCCAGGGCACGG
GCAGCTGTGGGACGACATGACTTAACCAGTTAACCATGTTCTCTGAACATGAGAAGGGCTGGCCACTCTC
CAGTCGACATAACTTCGTATAGGATACTTTATACGAAGTTATGCAGAATGGTAGCTGGATTGTAGCTGCT
ATTAGCAATATGAAACCTCTTAATAACTTCGTATAGTATACCTTATACGAAGTTATACTAGTCCTCCTGT
ACTCACCTTGCCGGTGGTGCAGATGAACTTCAGGGTCAGCTTGCCGTAGGTGGCATCGCCCTCGCCCTCG
CCGGACACGCTGAACTTGTGGCCGTTTACGTCGCCGTCCAGCTCGACCAGGATGGGCACCACCCCGGTGA
ACAGCTCCTCGCCCTTGCTCACGGGACCGGGGTTTTCTTCCACGTCTCCTGCTTGCTTTAACAGAGAGAA
GTTCGTGGCTCCGGAGCCGGGCGCGCCCACGTTGATGTCGATCTGGTCCAGGGGGATGTACTCGCCCTCG
CTGGTGATCCTGCTCTTGTCGGCGGCACTGACATCGGCACCGGCACTGGGTTCTGGTGCCTCGGTGTCGC
CCAGAATAGCCCGGGATCTCAACAGGATAAAGCCAAAGCCGACCTTGGCAGTCACGTCCAACACCATAAA
CAGCAGAGTTTCGATGCCCAGGCCCACCACGCCAGCGCCCTCAGTGCCTATGATCCACAGGATAGGGTAA
GCGGTCCACAGCACCAAGACCAGAGCTGTCAGGGTGTTAAAGGTAGATGCCACCTCGGGGCCCCGCTCCT
TTGCAGCAGATCGCAGGGATGTAGCCAGAAAATAGAGCACCACTATCATGCAAATTGTAGAGAACAACCA
CCAACTGTATCTGGCTATGGCCGTGTGGCTCAAGGCTCCGATGAGGCCAGTGACGATCATCAGGGCGTCC
ACACCCACCAGGGTGCCGATGGTCACCCGATCCACCTTAGCGAGAAGGGCCAGATCCAGCAGCAGAAGTG
GGGTGGTAAACAGCCAGTCGGCGTACCTAAACACATGAGAAATAGAGTCATAAGCACATGGGTCACATAC
AGGAGATTGTATATAACATTAATACAATTTTATAAAAAAAAGGGGGGGCACAGGTACCATAACTTCGTAT
AAAGTATCCTATACGAAGTTATTTGCCTTAACCCAGAAATTATCACTGTTATTCTTTAGAATGGTGCAAA
GAATAACTTCGTATAAGGTATACTATACGAAGTTATGCTAGCAACCCCGACACTTACCTGGCATAATAGA
TATCCAACATTTCGCCCCCGACGGTCACCTCAGTAAGCCCGATACCAAAGAACATAGACAGATATGCGGC
GGATGCGATTCCGGGCACCAGGATAGTCACAGCGTAATATTCCCGGGCATCCTTATCGGTGACTCCCCAT
CCGCGGACCAGAAAGTAGAAGGTTCCAATCAGCATCAGCAGAGTGCCGATGCCCAGCCACAGAGTTTCAG
GTCTGCCGTCACCCAGCAGGTCGTAACCAGCCTGCAGAGCGATGGGGTCCATGGTGGCGAGCTCGAAGTT
CCTATACTATTTGAAGAATAGGAACTTCTTGCCTTAACCCAGAAATTATCACTGTTATTCTTTAGAATGG
TGCAAAGAGAAGTTCCTATACCTTTTGAAGAATAGGAACTTCGAATTCGATATCAAGCTTATCGATAATC
AACCTCTGGATTACAAAATTTGTGAAAGATTGACTGGTATTCTTAACTATGTTGCTCCTTTTACGCTATG
TGGATACGCTGCTTTAATGCCTTTGTATCATGCTATTGCTTCCCGTATGGCTTTCATTTTCTCCTCCTTG
TATAAATCCTGGTTGCTGTCTCTTTATGAGGAGTTGTGGCCCGTTGTCAGGCAACGTGGCGTGGTGTGCA
CTGTGTTTGCTGACGCAACCCCCACTGGTTGGGGCATTGCCACCACCTGTCAGCTCCTTTCCGGGACTTT
CGCTTTCCCCCTCCCTATTGCCACGGCGGAACTCATCGCCGCCTGCCTTGCCCGCTGCTGGACAGGGGCT
CGGCTGTTGGGCACTGACAATTCCGTGGTGTTGTCGGGGAAATCATCGTCCTTTCCTTGGCTGCTCGCCT
ATGTTGCCACCTGGATTCTGCGCGGGACGTCCTTCTGCTACGTCCCTTCGGCCCTCAATCCAGCGGACCT
TCCTTCCCGCGGCCTGCTGCCGGCTCTGCGGCCTCTTCCGCGTCTTCGCCTTCGCCCTCAGACGAGTCGG
ATCTCCCTTTGGGCCGCCTCCCCGCATCGATACCGAGCGCTGCTCGAGAGATCTACGGGTGGCATCCCTG
TGACCCCTCCCCAGTGCCTCTCCTGGCCCTGGAAGTTGCCACTCCAGTGCCCACCAGCCTTGTCCTAATA
AAATTAAGTTGCATCATTTTGTCTGACTAGGTGTCCTTCTATAATATTATGGGGTGGAGGGGGGTGGTAT
GGAGCAAGGGGCAAGTTGGGAAGACAACCTGTAGGGCCTGCGGGGTCTATTGGGAACCAAGCTGGAGTGC
AGTGGCACAATCTTGGCTCACTGCAATCTCCGCCTCCTGGGTTCAAGCGATTCTCCTGCCTCAGCCTCCC
GAGTTGTTGGGATTCCAGGCATGCATGACCAGGCTCAGCTAATTTTTGTTTTTTTGGTAGAGACGGGGTT
TCACCATATTGGCCAGGCTGGTCTCCAACTCCTAATCTCAGGTGATCTACCCACCTTGGCCTCCCAAATT
GCTGGGATTACAGGCGTGAACCACTGCTCCCTTCCCTGTCCTTCTGATTTTGTAGGTAACCACGTGCGGA
CCGAGCGGCCGCAGGAACCCCTAGTGATGGAGTTGGCCACTCCCTCTCTGCGCGCTCGCTCGCTCACTGA
GGCCGGGCGACCAAAGGTCGCCCGACGCCCGGGCTTTGCCCGGGCGGCCTCAGTGAGCGAGCGAGCGCGC
AGCTGCCTGCAGGGGCGCCTGATGCGGTATTTTCTCCTTACGCATCTGTGCGGTATTTCACACCGCATA
[95 nt withheld, positions 4410-4504]
T
[46 nt withheld, positions 4506-4551]
C
[141 nt withheld, positions 4553-4693]
CCTTTGACGTTGGAGTCCACGTTCTTT
[37 nt withheld, positions 4721-4757]
ACTCTATCTCGGGCTATTCTTTTGATTTATAAGGGATTTTGCCGATTTCGGTCTATTGGTTAAAAAATGA
GCTGATTTAACAAAAATTTAACGCGAATTTTAACAAAATATTAACGTTTACAATTTTATGGTGCACTCTC
AGTACAATCTGCTCTGATGCCGCATAGTTAAGCCAGCCCCGACACCCGCCAACACCCGCTGACGCGCCCT
GACGGGCTTGTCTGCTCCCGGCATCCGCTTACAGACAAGCTGTGACCGTCTCCGGGAGCTGCATGTGTCA
GAGGTTTTCACCGTCATCACCGAAACGCGCGAGACGAAAGGGCCTCGTGATACGCCTATTTTTATAGGTT
AATGTCATGATAATAATGGTTTCTTAGACGTCAGGTGGCACTTTTCGGGGAAATGTGCGCGGAACCCCTA
TTTGTTTATTTTTCTAAATACATTCAAATATGTATCCGCTCATGAGACAATAACCCTGATAAATGCTTCA
ATAATATTGAAAAAGGAAGAGTATGAGTATTCAACATTTCCGTGTCGCCCTTATTCCCTTTTTTGCGGCA
TTTTGCCTTCCTGTTTTTGCTCACCCAGAAACGCTGGTGAAAGTAAAAGATGCTGAAGATCAGTTGGGTG
CACGAGTGGGTTACATCGAACTGGATCTCAACAGCGGTAAGATCCTTGAGAGTTTTCGCCCCGAAGAACG
TTTTCCAATGATGAGCACTTTTAAAGTTCTGCTATGTGGCGCGGTATTATCCCGTATTGACGCCGGGCAA
GAGCAACTCGGTCGCCGCATACACTATTCTCAGAATGACTTGGTTGAGTACTCACCAGTCACAGAAAAGC
ATCTTACGGATGGCATGACAGTAAGAGAATTATGCAGTGCTGCCATAACCATGAGTGATAACACTGCGGC
CAACTTACTTCTGACAACGATCGGAGGACCGAAGGAGCTAACCGCTTTTTTGCACAACATGGGGGATCAT
GTAACTCGCCTTGATCGTTGGGAACCGGAGCTGAATGAAGCCATACCAAACGACGAGCGTGACACCACGA
TGCCTGTAGCAATGGCAACAACGTTGCGCAAACTATTAACTGGCGAACTACTTACTCTAGCTTCCCGGCA
ACAATTAATAGACTGGATGGAGGCGGATAAAGTTGCAGGACCACTTCTGCGCTCGGCCCTTCCGGCTGGC
TGGTTTATTGCTGATAAATCTGGAGCCGGTGAGCGTGGGTCTCGCGGTATCATTGCAGCACTGGGGCCAG
ATGGTAAGCCCTCCCGTATCGTAGTTATCTACACGACGGGGAGTCAGGCAACTATGGATGAACGAAATAG
ACAGATCGCTGAGATAGGTGCCTCACTGATTAAGCATTGGTAACTGTCAGACCAAGTTTACTCATATATA
CTTTAGATTGATTTAAAACTTCATTTTTAATTTAAAAGGATCTAGGTGAAGATCCTTTTTGATAATCTCA
TGACCAAAATCCCTTAACGTGAGTTTTCGTTCCACTGAGCGTCAGACCCCGTAGAAAAGATCAAAGGATC
TTCTTGAGATCCTTTTTTTCTGCGCGTAATCTGCTGCTTGCAAACAAAAAAACCACCGCTACCAGCGGTG
GTTTGTTTGCCGGATCAAGAGCTACCAACTCTTTTTCCGAAGGTAACTGGCTTCAGCAGAGCGCAGATAC
CAAATACTGTTCTTCTAGTGTAGCCGTAGTTAGGCCACCACTTCAAGAACTCTGTAGCACCGCCTACATA
CCTCGCTCTGCTAATCCTGTTACCAGTGGCTGCTGCCAGTGGCGATAAGTCGTGTCTTACCGGGTTGGAC
TCAAGACGATAGTTACCGGATAAGGCGCAGCGGTCGGGCTGAACGGGGGGTTCGTGCACACAGCCCAGCT
TGGAGCGAACGACCTACACCGAACTGAGATACCTACAGCGTGAGCTATGAGAAAGCGCCACGCTTCCCGA
AGGGAGAAAGGCGGACAGGTATCCGGTAAGCGGCAGGGTCGGAACAGGAGAGCGCACGAGGGAGCTTCCA
GGGGGAAACGCCTGGTATCTTTATAGTCCTGTCGGGTTTCGCCACCTCTGACTTGAGCGTCGATTTTTGT
GATGCTCGTCAGGGGGGCGGAGCCTATGGAAAAACGCCAGCAACGCGGCCTTTTTACGGTTCCTGGCCTT
TTGCTGGCCTTTTGCTCACATGT
