>Addgene plasmid #137150 | pAAV-nEF-Coff/Fon-Arch3.3-p2a-EYFP | depositor partial sequence | sequence record 264996 | Promoter through WPRE
AAGGATCTGCGATCGCTCCGGTGCCCGTCAGTGGGCAGAGCGCACATCGCCCACAGTCCCCGAGAAGTTG
GGGGGAGGGGTCGGCAATTGAACGGGTGCCTAGAGAAGGTGGCGCGGGGTAAACTGGGAAAGTGATGTCG
TGTACTGGCTCCGCCTTTTTCCCGAGGGTGGGGGAGAACCGTATATAAGTGCAGTAGTCGCCGTGAACGT
TCTTTTTCGCAACGGGTTTGCCGCCAGAACACAGCTGAAGCTTCGAGGGGCTCGCATCTCTCCTTCACGC
GCCCGCCGCCCTACCTGAGGCCGCCATCCACGCCGGTTGAGTCGCGTTCTGCCGCCTCCCGCCTGTGGTG
CCTCCTGAACTGCGTCCGCCGTCTAGGTAAGTTTAAAGCTCAGGTCGAGACCGGGCCTTTGTCCGGCGCT
CCCTTGGAGCCTACCTAGACTCAGCCGGCTCTCCACGCTTTGCCTGACCCTGCTTGCTCAACTCTACGTC
TTTGTTTCGTTTTCTGTTCTGCGCCGTTACAGATCCAAGCTGTGACCGGCGCCTACGGATCCGAAGTTCC
TATTCTTCAAATAGTATAGGAACTTCGCAGAGTAGTAGCTGGATTGTAGCTGCTATTAGCAATCTAAAAC
CTCTTAGAAGTTCCTATTCTTCAAAAGGTATAGGAACTTCGGCGCGCCTTACACCTCGTTCTCGTAGCAG
AACTTGTACAGCTCGTCCATGCCGAGAGTGATCCCGGCGGCGGTCACGAACTCCAGCAGGACCATGTGAT
CGCGCTTCTCGTTGGGGTCTTTGCTCAGGGCGGACTGGTAGCTCAGGTAGTGGTTGTCGGGCAGCAGCAC
GGGGCCGTCGCCGATGGGGGTGTTCTGCTGGTAGTGGTCGGCGAGCTGCACGCTGCCGTCCTCGATGTTG
TGGCGGATCTTGAAGTTCACCTTGATGCCGTTCTTCTGCTTGTCGGCCATGATATAGACGTTGTGGCTGT
TGTAGTTGTACTCCAGCTTGTGCCCCAGGATGTTGCCGTCCTCCTTGAAGTCGATGCCCTTCAGCTCGAT
GCGGTTCACCAGGGTGTCGCCCTCGAACTTCACCTCGGCGCGGGTCTTGTAGTTGCCGTCGTCCTTGAAG
AAGATGGTGCGCTCCTGGACGTAGCCTTCGGGCATGGCGGACTTGAAGAAGTCGTGCTGCTTCATGTGGT
CGGGGTAGCGGGCGAAGCACTGCAGGCCGTAGCCGAAGGTGGTCACGAGGGTGGGCCAGGGCACGGGCAG
CTGTGGGACGACATGACTTAACCAGTTAACCATGTTCTCTGAACATGAGAAGGGCTGGCCACTCTCCAGT
CGACATAACTTCGTATAGGATACTTTATACGAAGTTATGCAGAATGGTAGCTGGATTGTAGCTGCTATTA
GCAATATGAAACCTCTTAATAACTTCGTATAGTATACCTTATACGAAGTTATACTAGTCCTCCTGTACTC
ACCTTGCCGGTGGTGCAGATGAACTTCAGGGTCAGCTTGCCGTAGGTGGCATCGCCCTCGCCCTCGCCGG
ACACGCTGAACTTGTGGCCGTTTACGTCGCCGTCCAGCTCGACCAGGATGGGCACCACCCCGGTGAACAG
CTCCTCGCCCTTGCTCACGGGACCGGGGTTTTCTTCCACGTCTCCTGCTTGCTTTAACAGAGAGAAGTTC
GTGGCTCCGGAGCCGGGCGCGCCCACGTTGATGTCGATCTGGTCCAGGGGGATGTACTCGCCCTCGCTGG
TGATCCTGCTCTTGTCGGCGGCACTGACATCGGCACCGGCACTGGGTTCTGGTGCCTCGGTGTCGCCCAG
AATAGCCCGGGATCTCAACAGGATAAAGCCAAAGCCGACCTTGGCAGTCACGTCCAACACCATAAACAGC
AGAGTTTCGATGCCCAGGCCCACCACGCCAGCGCCCTCAGTGCCTATGATCCACAGGATAGGGTAAGCGG
TCCACAGCACCAAGACCAGAGCTGTCAGGGTGTTAAAGGTAGATGCCACCTCGGGGCCCCGCTCCTTTGC
AGCAGATCGCAGGGATGTAGCCAGAAAATAGAGCACCACTATCATGCAAATTGTAGAGAACAACCACCAA
CTGTATCTGGCTATGGCCGTGTGGCTCAAGGCTCCGATGAGGCCAGTGACGATCATCAGGGCGTCCACAC
CCACCAGGGTGCCGATGGTCACCCGATCCACCTTAGCGAGAAGGGCCAGATCCAGCAGCAGAAGTGGGGT
GGTAAACAGCCAGTCGGCGTACCTAAACACATGAGAAATAGAGTCATAAGCACATGGGTCACATACAGGA
GATTGTATATAACATTAATACAATTTTATAAAAAAAAGGGGGGGCACAGGTACCATAACTTCGTATAAAG
TATCCTATACGAAGTTATTTGCCTTAACCCAGAAATTATCACTGTTATTCTTTAGAATGGTGCAAAGAAT
AACTTCGTATAAGGTATACTATACGAAGTTATGCTAGCAACCCCGACACTTACCTGGCATAATAGATATC
CAACATTTCGCCCCCGACGGTCACCTCAGTAAGCCCGATACCAAAGAACATAGACAGATATGCGGCGGAT
GCGATTCCGGGCACCAGGATAGTCACAGCGTAATATTCCCGGGCATCCTTATCGGTGACTCCCCATCCGC
GGACCAGAAAGTAGAAGGTTCCAATCAGCATCAGCAGAGTGCCGATGCCCAGCCACAGAGTTTCAGGTCT
GCCGTCACCCAGCAGGTCGTAACCAGCCTGCAGAGCGATGGGGTCCATGGTGGCGAGCTCGAAGTTCCTA
TACTATTTGAAGAATAGGAACTTCTTGCCTTAACCCAGAAATTATCACTGTTATTCTTTAGAATGGTGCA
AAGAGAAGTTCCTATACCTTTTGAAGAATAGGAACTTCGAATTCGATATCAAGCTTATCGATAATCAACC
TCTGGATTACAAAATTTGTGAAAGATTGACTGGTATTCTTAACTATGTTGCTCCTTTTACGCTATGTGGA
TACGCTGCTTTAATGCCTTTGTATCATGCTATTGCTTCCCGTATGGCTTTCATTTTCTCCTCCTTGTATA
AATCCTGGTTGCTGTCTCTTTATGAGGAGTTGTGGCCCGTTGTCAGGCAACGTGGCGTGGTGTGCACTGT
GTTTGCTGACGCAACCCCCACTGGTTGGGGCATTGCCACCACCTGTCAGCTCCTTTCCGGGACTTTCGCT
TTCCCCCTCCCTATTGCCACGGCGGAACTCATCGCCGCCTGCCTTGCCCGCTGCTGGACAGGGGCTCGGC
TGTTGGGCACTGACAATTCCGTGGTGTTGTCGGGGAAATCATCGTCCTTTCCTTGGCTGCTCGCCTATGT
TGCCACCTGGATTCTGCGCGGGACGTCCTTCTGCTACGTCCCTTCGGCCCTCAATCCAGCGGACCTTCCT
TCCCGCGGCCTGCTGCCGGCTCTGCGGCCTCTTCCGCGTCTTCGCCTTCGCCCTCAGACGAGTCGGATCT
CCCTTTGGGCCGCCTCCCCGCATCGATACCG
